Addgene plasmid #126831: Po_MSP10-Cd4-bio-His
Purpose: Expression of recombinant P. ovale protein in mammalian cells
Depositing lab: Gavin Wright. Depositing organization: Wellcome Sanger Institute. Publication: A panel of recombinant proteins from human-infective Plasmodium species for serological surveillance. Muller-Sienerth N, Shilts J, Kadir KA, Yman V, Homann MV, Asghar M, Ngasala B, Singh B, Farnert A, Wright GJ. Malar J. 2020 Jan 17;19(1):31. doi: 10.1186/s12936-020-3111-5. PubMed 31952523.
Backbone
  Vector backbone: pTT3
  Backbone manufacturer: Yves Durocher, NRC
  Backbone size w/o insert (bp): 6688
  Total vector size (bp): 7899
  Vector type: Mammalian Expression
Growth in bacteria
  Bacterial resistance: Ampicillin, 100 μg/mL
  Growth temperature: 37°C
  Growth strain: DH5alpha
  Copy number: High Copy
Gene/Insert
  Gene/Insert name: MSP10 (alt name: PocGH01_11036900)
  Species: Plasmodium ovale
  Insert size (bp): 1211
  GenBank ID: SCP05064.1
  Promoter: CMV
  Tag / fusion protein: ratCd4(d3+4)-bio-6His (C terminal on backbone)
  Cloning method: Restriction Enzyme; 5′ cloning site NotI (not destroyed); 3′ cloning site AscI (not destroyed)
  Sequencing primers: 5′ CMV-F
Resource information
  A portion of this plasmid was derived from a plasmid made by: Insert was chemically synthesised.
Terms and licenses: Academic/Nonprofit Terms; Industry Terms: Not Available to Industry
How to cite: Po_MSP10-Cd4-bio-His was a gift from Gavin Wright (Addgene plasmid # 126831 ; http://n2t.net/addgene:126831 ; RRID:Addgene_126831)
