[The description below was written by a language model from this plasmid's Addgene catalogue record and pLannotate feature annotations shown in this document.]
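Description:
Po_MSP10-Cd4-bio-His is a mammalian expression plasmid built on the pTT3 backbone for producing a recombinant, secreted form of merozoite surface protein 10 (MSP10, PocGH01_11036900) from Plasmodium ovale. It is propagated in E. coli as a high-copy plasmid through a ColE1/pUC-type origin, with ampicillin selection provided by the β-lactamase gene. The backbone also carries an Epstein-Barr virus oriP fragment, which supports episomal maintenance in cells supplying EBNA1, along with small remnants of lac regulatory sequence that have no evident role in the expression cassette.

Expression is driven by the CMV enhancer and immediate early promoter, which span the numbering origin of the circular map. They are followed by adenovirus-derived leader and splice sequences and a chimeric intron fragment, elements that generally improve transcript processing and yield. The open reading frame begins with a mouse immunoglobulin heavy chain signal sequence that directs the product into the secretory pathway. The chemically synthesised MSP10 insert of about 1.2 kb lies between retained NotI and AscI sites; it is not annotated in the feature table, but it corresponds to the unannotated gap between the signal sequence and the Cd4 segment. Downstream, the backbone supplies a C-terminal tag consisting of rat Cd4 domains 3 and 4, a "bio" element (presumably a biotinylation acceptor sequence) and a hexahistidine tag. Only the Cd4 portion is annotated. A rabbit β-globin polyadenylation signal terminates the transcript.

The tag gives a common handle for detection, for capture and for nickel-affinity purification. The construct belongs to a panel of recombinant antigens from human-infective Plasmodium species intended for serological surveillance.
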