Features (pLannotate 1.2.2; 18 found; start..end, strand, type, name):
      2..201     +  promoter       CMV promoter: human cytomegalovirus (CMV) immediate early promoter
    269..307     +  misc_feature   Ad SA (fragment): adenovirus major late transcript splice acceptor (Friedrich and Soriano, 1991)
    340..549     -  CDS            PTP (fragment): TERM_ADE02 - Experimental evidence at protein level: Swiss-Prot protein existence level 1. Protein covalently bound to the viral DNA that acts as a primer for viral genomic replication by DNA strand displacement. Assembles on the viral origin of replication in an initiation complex with viral polymerase, DBP, host NFIA and host POU2F1/OCT1. During initiation, the polymerase covalently couples the first dCTP with Ser- 580 of pTP. The terminal protein stimulates the template activity over 20 fold compared to protein-free templates. Neo-synthesized viral genomes are linked to two preterminal prot
    580..669     +  intron         chimeric intron (fragment): chimera between introns from adenovirus and immunoglobulin heavy chain genes
    688..734     +  CDS            IgH signal sequence (fragment): signal sequence from the mouse immunoglobulin heavy chain variable region
   2026..2586    +  CDS            Cd4 (fragment): CD4_RAT - Experimental evidence at protein level: Swiss-Prot protein existence level 1. Integral membrane glycoprotein that plays an essential role in the immune response and serves multiple functions in responses against both external and internal offenses. In T-cells, functions primarily as a coreceptor for MHC class II molecule:peptide complex. The antigens presented by class II peptides are derived from extracellular proteins while class I peptides are derived from cytosolic proteins. Interacts simultaneously with the T-cell receptor (TCR) and the MHC class II presented by antigen presenti
   2746..2801    +  polyA_signal   β-globin poly(A) signal: rabbit β-globin polyadenylation signal (Gil and Proudfoot, 1987)
   3315..4996    -  rep_origin     oriP (fragment): Epstein-Barr virus oriP replication origin (Yates et al., 2000)
   5123..5227    +  promoter       AmpR promoter: bla
   5228..6088    +  CDS            AmpR: β-lactamase; bla; confers resistance to ampicillin, carbenicillin, and related antibiotics
   6259..6847    +  rep_origin     ori: high-copy-number ColE1/pMB1/pBR322/pUC origin of replication
   7030..7122    +  CDS            lacI (fragment): lac repressor; lacI; The lac repressor binds to the lac operator to inhibit transcription in E. coli. This inhibition can be relieved by adding lactose or isopropyl-β-D-thiogalactopyranoside (IPTG).
   7135..7156    +  protein_bind   CAP binding site: CAP binding activates transcription in the presence of cAMP. E. coli catabolite activator protein
   7171..7201    +  promoter       lac promoter: promoter for the E. coli lac operon
   7209..7225    +  protein_bind   lac operator: The lac repressor binds to the lac operator to inhibit transcription in E. coli. This inhibition can be relieved by adding lactose or isopropyl-β-D-thiogalactopyranoside (IPTG). lac repressor encoded by lacI
   7295..7311    +  promoter       tet promoter (fragment): E. coli promoter for tetracycline efflux protein gene
   7321..7346    -  CDS            bla(M) (fragment): β-lactamase lacking the signal sequence; bla(M); allows cytosolic expression of β-lactamase
   7520..7899    +  enhancer       CMV enhancer: human cytomegalovirus immediate early enhancer
>Addgene plasmid #126831 | Po_MSP10-Cd4-bio-His | addgene full sequence | sequence record 245769 | Addgene NGS Result
GTGATGCGGTTTTGGCAGTACACCAATGGGCGTGGATAGCGGTTTGACTCACGGGGATTTCCAAGTCTCC
ACCCCATTGACGTCAATGGGAGTTTGTTTTGGCACCAAAATCAACGGGACTTTCCAAAATGTCGTAATAA
CCCCGCCCCGTTGACGCAAATGGGCGGTAGGCGTGTACGGTGGGAGGTCTATATAAGCAGAGCTCGTTTA
GTGAACCGTCAGATCCTCACTCTCTTCCGCATCGCTGTCTGCGAGGGCCAGCTGTTGGGCTCGCGGTTGA
GGACAAACTCTTCGCGGTCTTTCCAGTACTCTTGGATCGGAAACCCGTCGGCCTCCGAACGGTACTCCGC
CACCGAGGGACCTGAGCGAGTCCGCATCGACCGGATCGGAAAACCTCTCGAGAAAGGCGTCTAACCAGTC
ACAGTCGCAAGGTAGGCTGAGCACCGTGGCGGGCGGCAGCGGGTGGCGGTCGGGGTTGTTTCTGGCGGAG
GTGCTGCTGATGATGTAATTAAAGTAGGCGGTCTTGAGACGGCGGATGGTCGAGGTGAGGTGTGGCAGGC
TTGAGATCCAGCTGTTGGGGTGAGTACTCCCTCTCAAAAGCGGGCATTACTTCTGCGCTAAGATTGTCAG
TTTCCAAAAACGAGGAGGATTTGATATTCACCTGGCCCGATCTGGCCATACACTTGAGTGACAATGACAT
CCACTTTGCCTTTCTCTCCACAGGTGTCCACTCCCAGGTCCAAGTTTGCCACCATGGAGTTTCAGACCCA
GGTACTCATGTCCCTGCTGCTCTGCATGTCTGGTGCGGCCGCCTACATCAACGACGTGAAGGACACCAAC
GACGTCAAGATCTACAAGCAGGACAACGCCAAGAACAGCGGGAACAACAACAACGAGGCCGTGACCGACG
ACGGCGAGGAATGGGACAACGACGACAACCACGCCGACGAGAACGACGAGACAGAGAACATCGACGACAT
GGATAACAACAAGAACAACCTGAACACCGCCAACGTGATCAAGATGATGCAGAAGTACTACGTCCGGAAG
CGGCCCGACAACGCCCACAAGAACGACATGTACACCGTGGAACCCTTCCACACCGCCTACCTCCAGAAGT
ACAAGAACCTGAAGGACCACAGCAATATCGCCAACGACAACAATAATGCCGATGAGAACGTGGAAAACGA
TGCCAATCACGCCTTCGACTATATCGTCGAGAACATGATCCCATTTCTGCTGAGCAAAGAGGACAACAAT
CAGGCCGCCACCGGCGAGGACGACAACAGAGAAATGGATGGCGGCAAGGGCACCAAGAGCAACGAGGGCC
CTGGCAACAACCGGATCGACAAGGACCCCTCCAAAGAGCAGAGCGGCGAGAAGAACGAGCGGAGCGACGA
CAGCAGCAGCAACTCTGCCCACAGCGAGGGCGACAGCCCCAATGGCAAGAGCACCAGCAACGAGAAGCGG
CCTCCCAACGAGGAAAGCCTGCACGAGCAGACCCCTAGAGAGGAAACCAGCCACGCCGAGACAACCCCTA
CCAGCAGCAAGAGCAGCGAAGAGGACACCCAGAAGAAAGAAAGCCAGACCCCAATGGTGGACCCCAGCGA
GCAGATCAAGAAAACCCTGCTGAAAGAGGGCAAGGACATCAAAGAGACAACCAGCCTGATCGACAATGCC
GTGTACAATGTGGAACAGGTCATCCTCAAGACCCGGTTCTACAGCACCGCCATCCGGAACTTCGTGAACT
TCAAAGTGAACCACATCTGCGAGTACAGCAAGTGCGGCCTGAACGCCCGGTGCTACATCATCGAGAAGGA
CAAAGAGGAATGCCGCTGCCGGGCCAACTACGAGCAGGATACCAGCGTGGAATACTTCAAGTGCAAGCCC
ATGACCAAGTGGGACTGCACCATCAACAACGGCAACTGCGACAAGAACGCCGAGTGCACCATCGAGAACG
AGAGGATCAAGTGCCAGTGCGGCTTCAACTACTTCGGCGACGGCATCTTCTGCGTGATGGGCTCTGGCGC
GCCGTCGACCTCCATCACGGCCTATAAGAGTGAGGGGGAGTCAGCGGAGTTCTCCTTCCCACTCAACCTT
GGAGAGGAAAGCCTGCAGGGAGAGTTGAGATGGAAGGCAGAGAAGGCTCCTTCTTCCCAGTCCTGGATCA
CCTTCTCCCTAAAGAACCAAAAGGTGTCTGTGCAGAAGTCTACTAGCAACCCCAAGTTCCAGCTGTCCGA
AACGCTCCCACTCACCCTTCAGATACCCCAGGTCTCCCTTCAGTTTGCTGGTTCTGGCAACCTGACCCTG
ACTCTGGACAGAGGGATACTGTATCAGGAAGTGAACCTGGTGGTGATGAAAGTGACTCAGCCCGACAGCA
ACACTTTGACCTGTGAGGTGATGGGACCCACCTCACCCAAGATGAGACTGATCTTGAAGCAGGAGAATCA
GGAGGCCAGGGTCTCCAGGCAGGAGAAAGTGATTCAAGTGCAGGCCCCTGAAGCAGGGGTGTGGCAATGT
CTACTGAGTGAAGGTGAAGAGGTCAAGATGGACTCCAAGATCCAGGTTTTATCCAAAGGGTTGAATTCCG
GCAGCCTGCACCACATCCTGGACGCCCAGAAGATGCTGTGGAACCACAGGGACAGGAACCTGCCTCCTCT
GGCCCCTCTGGGCCCCCACCACCATCACCACCATTGAGTCTAGACACGTGATTAATTAAGGATCCCCCGA
CCTCGACCTCTGGCTAATAAAGGAAATTTATTTTCATTGCAATAGTGTGTTGGAATTTTTTGTGTCTCTC
ACTCGGAAGGACATATGGGAGGGCAAATCATTTGGTCGAGATCCCTCGGAGATCTCTAGCTAGAGGATCG
ATCCCCGCCCCGGACGAACTAAACCTGACTACGACATCTCTGCCCCTTCTTCGCGGGGCAGTGCATGTAA
TCCCTTCAGTTGGTTGGTACAACTTGCCAACTGGGCCCTGTTCCACATGTGACACGGGGGGGGACCAAAC
ACAAAGGGGTTCTCTGACTGTAGTTGACATCCTTATAAATGGATGTGCACATTTGCCAACACTGAGTGGC
TTTCATCCTGGAGCAGACTTTGCAGTCTGTGGACTGCAACACAACATTGCCTTTATGTGTAACTCTTGGC
TGAAGCTCTTACACCAATGCTGGGGGACATGTACCTCCCAGGGGCCCAGGAAGACTACGGGAGGCTACAC
CAACGTCAATCAGAGGGGCCTGTGTAGCTACCGATAAGCGGACCCTCAAGAGGGCATTAGCAATAGTGTT
TATAAGGCCCCCTTGTTAACCCTAAACGGGTAGCATATGCTTCCCGGGTAGTAGTATATACTATCCAGAC
TAACCCTAATTCAATAGCATATGTTACCCAACGGGAAGCATATGCTATCGAATTAGGGTTAGTAAAAGGG
TCCTAAGGAACAGCGATATCTCCCACCCCATGAGCTGTCACGGTTTTATTTACATGGGGTCAGGATTCCA
CGAGGGTAGTGAACCATTTTAGTCACAAGGGCAGTGGCTGAAGATCAAGGAGCGGGCAGTGAACTCTCCT
GAATCTTCGCCTGCTTCTTCATTCTCCTTCGTTTAGCTAATAGAATAACTGCTGAGTTGTGAACAGTAAG
GTGTATGTGAGGTGCTCGAAAACAAGGTTTCAGGTGACGCCCCCAGAATAAAATTTGGACGGGGGGTTCA
GTGGTGGCATTGTGCTATGACACCAATATAACCCTCACAAACCCCTTGGGCAATAAATACTAGTGTAGGA
ATGAAACATTCTGAATATCTTTAACAATAGAAATCCATGGGGTGGGGACAAGCCGTAAAGACTGGATGTC
CATCTCACACGAATTTATGGCTATGGGCAACACATAATCCTAGTGCAATATGATACTGGGGTTATTAAGA
TGTGTCCCAGGCAGGGACCAAGACAGGTGAACCATGTTGTTACACTCTATTTGTAACAAGGGGAAAGAGA
GTGGACGCCGACAGCAGCGGACTCCACTGGTTGTCTCTAACACCCCCGAAAATTAAACGGGGCTCCACGC
CAATGGGGCCCATAAACAAAGACAAGTGGCCACTCTTTTTTTTGAAATTGTGGAGTGGGGGCACGCGTCA
GCCCCCACACGCCGCCCTGCGGTTTTGGACTGTAAAATAAGGGTGTAATAACTTGGCTGATTGTAACCCC
GCTAACCACTGCGGTCAAACCACTTGCCCACAAAACCACTAATGGCACCCCGGGGAATACCTGCATAAGT
AGGTGGGCGGGCCAAGATAGGGGCGCGATTGCTGCGATCTGGAGGACAAATTACACACACTTGCGCCTGA
GCGCCAAGCACAGGGTTGTTGGTCCTCATATTCACGAGGTCGCTGAGAGCACGGTGGGCTAATGTTGCCA
TGGGTAGCATATACTACCCAAATATCTGGATAGCATATGCTATCCTAATCTATATCTGGGTAGCATAGGC
TATCCTAATCTATATCTGGGTAGCATATGCTATCCTAATCTATATCTGGGTAGTATATGCTATCCTAATT
TATATCTGGGTAGCATAGGCTATCCTAATCTATATCTGGGTAGCATATGCTATCCTAATCTATATCTGGG
TAGTATATGCTATCCTAATCTGTATCCGGGTAGCATATGCTATCCTAATAGAGATTAGGGTAGTATATGC
TATCCTAATTTATATCTGGGTAGCATATACTACCCAAATATCTGGATAGCATATGCTATCCTAATCTATA
TCTGGGTAGCATATGCTATCCTAATCTATATCTGGGTAGCATAGGCTATCCTAATCTATATCTGGGTAGC
ATATGCTATCCTAATCTATATCTGGGTAGTATATGCTATCCTAATTTATATCTGGGTAGCATAGGCTATC
CTAATCTATATCTGGGTAGCATATGCTATCCTAATCTATATCTGGGTAGTATATGCTATCCTAATCTGTA
TCCGGGTAGCATATGCTATCCTCATGATAAGCTGTCAAACATGAGAATTTTCTTGAAGACGAAAGGGCCT
CGTGATACGCCTATTTTTATAGGTTAATGTCATGATAATAATGGTTTCTTAGACGTCAGGTGGCACTTTT
CGGGGAAATGTGCGCGGAACCCCTATTTGTTTATTTTTCTAAATACATTCAAATATGTATCCGCTCATGA
GACAATAACCCTGATAAATGCTTCAATAATATTGAAAAAGGAAGAGTATGAGTATTCAACATTTCCGTGT
CGCCCTTATTCCCTTTTTTGCGGCATTTTGCCTTCCTGTTTTTGCTCACCCAGAAACGCTGGTGAAAGTA
AAAGATGCTGAAGATCAGTTGGGTGCACGAGTGGGTTACATCGAACTGGATCTCAACAGCGGTAAGATCC
TTGAGAGTTTTCGCCCCGAAGAACGTTTTCCAATGATGAGCACTTTTAAAGTTCTGCTATGTGGCGCGGT
ATTATCCCGTGTTGACGCCGGGCAAGAGCAACTCGGTCGCCGCATACACTATTCTCAGAATGACTTGGTT
GAGTACTCACCAGTCACAGAAAAGCATCTTACGGATGGCATGACAGTAAGAGAATTATGCAGTGCTGCCA
TAACCATGAGTGATAACACTGCGGCCAACTTACTTCTGACAACGATCGGAGGACCGAAGGAGCTAACCGC
TTTTTTGCACAACATGGGGGATCATGTAACTCGCCTTGATCGTTGGGAACCGGAGCTGAATGAAGCCATA
CCAAACGACGAGCGTGACACCACGATGCCTGCAGCAATGGCAACAACGTTGCGCAAACTATTAACTGGCG
AACTACTTACTCTAGCTTCCCGGCAACAATTAATAGACTGGATGGAGGCGGATAAAGTTGCAGGACCACT
TCTGCGCTCGGCCCTTCCGGCTGGCTGGTTTATTGCTGATAAATCTGGAGCCGGTGAGCGTGGGTCTCGC
GGTATCATTGCAGCACTGGGGCCAGATGGTAAGCCCTCCCGTATCGTAGTTATCTACACGACGGGGAGTC
AGGCAACTATGGATGAACGAAATAGACAGATCGCTGAGATAGGTGCCTCACTGATTAAGCATTGGTAACT
GTCAGACCAAGTTTACTCATATATACTTTAGATTGATTTAAAACTTCATTTTTAATTTAAAAGGATCTAG
GTGAAGATCCTTTTTGATAATCTCATGACCAAAATCCCTTAACGTGAGTTTTCGTTCCACTGAGCGTCAG
ACCCCGTAGAAAAGATCAAAGGATCTTCTTGAGATCCTTTTTTTCTGCGCGTAATCTGCTGCTTGCAAAC
AAAAAAACCACCGCTACCAGCGGTGGTTTGTTTGCCGGATCAAGAGCTACCAACTCTTTTTCCGAAGGTA
ACTGGCTTCAGCAGAGCGCAGATACCAAATACTGTTCTTCTAGTGTAGCCGTAGTTAGGCCACCACTTCA
AGAACTCTGTAGCACCGCCTACATACCTCGCTCTGCTAATCCTGTTACCAGTGGCTGCTGCCAGTGGCGA
TAAGTCGTGTCTTACCGGGTTGGACTCAAGACGATAGTTACCGGATAAGGCGCAGCGGTCGGGCTGAACG
GGGGGTTCGTGCACACAGCCCAGCTTGGAGCGAACGACCTACACCGAACTGAGATACCTACAGCGTGAGC
TATGAGAAAGCGCCACGCTTCCCGAAGGGAGAAAGGCGGACAGGTATCCGGTAAGCGGCAGGGTCGGAAC
AGGAGAGCGCACGAGGGAGCTTCCAGGGGGAAACGCCTGGTATCTTTATAGTCCTGTCGGGTTTCGCCAC
CTCTGACTTGAGCGTCGATTTTTGTGATGCTCGTCAGGGGGGCGGAGCCTATGGAAAAACGCCAGCAACG
CGGCCTTTTTACGGTTCCTGGCCTTTTGCTGGCCTTTTGCTCACATGTTCTTTCCTGCGTTATCCCCTGA
TTCTGTGGATAACCGTATTACCGCCTTTGAGTGAGCTGATACCGCTCGCCGCAGCCGAACGACCGAGCGC
AGCGAGTCAGTGAGCGAGGAAGCGGAAGAGCGCCCAATACGCAAACCGCCTCTCCCCGCGCGTTGGCCGA
TTCATTAATGCAGCTGGCACGACAGGTTTCCCGACTGGAAAGCGGGCAGTGAGCGCAACGCAATTAATGT
GAGTTAGCTCACTCATTAGGCACCCCAGGCTTTACACTTTATGCTTCCGGCTCGTATGTTGTGTGGAATT
GTGAGCGGATAACAATTTCACACAGGAAACAGCTATGACCATGATTACGCCAAGCTCTAGCTAGAGGTCG
ACCAATTCTCATGTTTGACAGCTTATCATCGCAGATCCGGGCAACGTTGTTGCCATTGCTGCAGGCGCAG
AACTGGTAGGTATGGAAGATCTATACATTGAATCAATATTGGCAATTAGCCATATTAGTCATTGGTTATA
TAGCATAAATCAATATTGGCTATTGGCCATTGCATACGTTGTATCTATATCATAATATGTACATTTATAT
TGGCTCATGTCCAATATGACCGCCATGTTGACATTGATTATTGACTAGTTATTAATAGTAATCAATTACG
GGGTCATTAGTTCATAGCCCATATATGGAGTTCCGCGTTACATAACTTACGGTAAATGGCCCGCCTGGCT
GACCGCCCAACGACCCCCGCCCATTGACGTCAATAATGACGTATGTTCCCATAGTAACGCCAATAGGGAC
TTTCCATTGACGTCAATGGGTGGAGTATTTACGGTAAACTGCCCACTTGGCAGTACATCAAGTGTATCAT
ATGCCAAGTCCGCCCCCTATTGACGTCAATGACGGTAAATGGCCCGCCTGGCATTATGCCCAGTACATGA
CCTTACGGGACTTTCCTACTTGGCAGTACATCTACGTATTAGTCATCGCTATTACCATG
